Addgene plasmid #219926: pCfb12566
Purpose: PrDGA with the overhangs for SapI restriction site can be insert into the base plasmid of TUNEYALI
Depositing lab: Irina Borodina. Depositing organization: Danmarks Tekniske Universitet. Publication: High-throughput metabolic engineering of Yarrowia lipolytica through gene expression tuning. Jiang W, Wang S, Ahlheit D, Fumagalli T, Yang Z, Ramanathan S, Jiang X, Weber T, Dahlin J, Borodina I. Proc Natl Acad Sci U S A. 2025 Jun 10;122(23):e2426686122. doi: 10.1073/pnas.2426686122. Epub 2025 Jun 3. PubMed 40460129.
Backbone
  Vector backbone: TOPO Vector
  Vector type: Yeast Expression
  Selectable markers: Hygromycin
Growth in bacteria
  Bacterial resistance: Kanamycin, 50 μg/mL
  Growth temperature: 37°C
  Growth strain: DH5alpha
  Copy number: High Copy
Gene/Insert
  Gene/Insert name: Promoter DGA
  Species: Yarrowia lipolytica
  Cloning method: TOPO Cloning
Terms and licenses: Academic/Nonprofit Terms; Industry Terms: Not Available to Industry
How to cite: pCfb12566 was a gift from Irina Borodina (Addgene plasmid # 219926 ; http://n2t.net/addgene:219926 ; RRID:Addgene_219926)
