[The description below was written by a language model from this plasmid's Addgene catalogue record and pLannotate feature annotations shown in this document.]
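Description:
pCfb12566 is a small (about 4.0 kb) TOPO-cloning plasmid that serves as a part donor in the TUNEYALI system for tuning gene expression in the oleaginous yeast Yarrowia lipolytica. Its insert is the Y. lipolytica DGA promoter (PrDGA), TOPO-cloned with flanking overhangs designed for SapI, a type IIS restriction enzyme. This lets the promoter fragment be released and inserted into the TUNEYALI base plasmid. The plasmid is therefore best seen as a storage and supply vector for a promoter module, even though the catalogue lists it under yeast expression.

The annotated features are those of a standard Zero Blunt-type TOPO backbone. A high-copy ColE1/pUC origin supports replication in E. coli, and a Tn5-derived NeoR/KanR gene provides the kanamycin selection listed in the record. A Sh ble (bleomycin/Zeocin resistance) gene is also present and spans the sequence origin. The cloning site lies downstream of the lac promoter, operator and CAP site and is bracketed by SP6 and T7 phage promoters. About 650 bp of unannotated sequence between these two promoters presumably corresponds to the promoter insert, which the automated annotation did not recognise. Downstream lie lacZα and ccdB fragments, the remains of the lacZα-ccdB fusion that TOPO vectors use for positive selection, since cloning an insert disrupts expression of the toxin.

The catalogue lists hygromycin as a selectable marker, but the feature table shows no hygromycin resistance gene, yeast origin or yeast marker. That entry may refer to another part of the TUNEYALI system rather than to this plasmid.
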