Features (pLannotate 1.2.2; 14 found; start..end, strand, type, name):
    302..890     +  rep_origin     ori: high-copy-number ColE1/pMB1/pBR322/pUC origin of replication
   1073..1165    +  CDS            lacI (fragment): lac repressor; lacI; The lac repressor binds to the lac operator to inhibit transcription in E. coli. This inhibition can be relieved by adding lactose or isopropyl-β-D-thiogalactopyranoside (IPTG).
   1178..1199    +  protein_bind   CAP binding site: CAP binding activates transcription in the presence of cAMP. E. coli catabolite activator protein
   1214..1244    +  promoter       lac promoter: promoter for the E. coli lac operon
   1252..1268    +  protein_bind   lac operator: The lac repressor binds to the lac operator to inhibit transcription in E. coli. This inhibition can be relieved by adding lactose or isopropyl-β-D-thiogalactopyranoside (IPTG). lac repressor encoded by lacI
   1310..1328    +  promoter       SP6 promoter: promoter for bacteriophage SP6 RNA polymerase
   1984..2002    -  promoter       T7 promoter: promoter for bacteriophage T7 RNA polymerase
   2005..2152    +  CDS            lacZα (fragment): LacZα fragment of β-galactosidase; lacZ fragment
   2162..2465    +  CDS            ccdB (fragment): CcdB, a bacterial toxin that poisons DNA gyrase; ccdB; Plasmids containing the ccdB gene cannot be propagated in standard E. coli strains.
   2513..2782    +  CDS            tnpA (fragment): TN5P_ECOLX - Also known as tnp. Experimental evidence at protein level: Swiss-Prot protein existence level 1. Mediates transposition of transposon Tn5 by a 'cut and paste' mechanism. First, the monomeric transposase binds the 19 bp inverted DNA repeats flanking the transposon. Then, dimerization of the DNA- bound transposase creates a synaptic DNA complex. After nicking of the first DNA strand, excision of the transposon proceeds through a series of intermediates. The transposase then mediates the insertion of the transposon at a new site by strand transfer. The activity of the wild- type tran
   2814..3608    +  CDS            NeoR/KanR: aminoglycoside phosphotransferase from Tn5; aph(3')-II (or nptII); confers resistance to neomycin, kanamycin, and G418 (Geneticin®)
   3629..3679    -  misc_feature   bom (fragment): basis of mobility region from pBR322
   3706..3794    +  promoter       AmpR promoter (fragment): bla
   3814..164     +  CDS            BleoR (across the origin): antibiotic-binding protein; Sh ble from Streptoalloteichus hindustanus; confers resistance to bleomycin, phleomycin, and Zeocin™
>Addgene plasmid #219926 | pCfb12566 | addgene full sequence | sequence record 460318 | Addgene NGS Result
TGGACGAGCTGTACGCCGAGTGGTCGGAGGTCGTGTCCACGAACTTCCGGGACGCCTCCGGGCCGGCCAT
GACCGAGATCGGCGAGCAGCCGTGGGGGCGGGAGTTCGCCCTGCGCGACCCGGCCGGCAACTGCGTGCAC
TTCGTGGCCGAGGAGCAGGACTGACACGTGCTAAAACTTCATTTTTAATTTAAAAGGATCTAGGTGAAGA
TCCTTTTTGATAATCTCATGACCAAAATCCCTTAACGTGAGTTTTCGTTCCACTGAGCGTCAGACCCCGT
AGAAAAGATCAAAGGATCTTCTTGAGATCCTTTTTTTCTGCGCGTAATCTGCTGCTTGCAAACAAAAAAA
CCACCGCTACCAGCGGTGGTTTGTTTGCCGGATCAAGAGCTACCAACTCTTTTTCCGAAGGTAACTGGCT
TCAGCAGAGCGCAGATACCAAATACTGTTCTTCTAGTGTAGCCGTAGTTAGGCCACCACTTCAAGAACTC
TGTAGCACCGCCTACATACCTCGCTCTGCTAATCCTGTTACCAGTGGCTGCTGCCAGTGGCGATAAGTCG
TGTCTTACCGGGTTGGACTCAAGACGATAGTTACCGGATAAGGCGCAGCGGTCGGGCTGAACGGGGGGTT
CGTGCACACAGCCCAGCTTGGAGCGAACGACCTACACCGAACTGAGATACCTACAGCGTGAGCTATGAGA
AAGCGCCACGCTTCCCGAAGGGAGAAAGGCGGACAGGTATCCGGTAAGCGGCAGGGTCGGAACAGGAGAG
CGCACGAGGGAGCTTCCAGGGGGAAACGCCTGGTATCTTTATAGTCCTGTCGGGTTTCGCCACCTCTGAC
TTGAGCGTCGATTTTTGTGATGCTCGTCAGGGGGGCGGAGCCTATGGAAAAACGCCAGCAACGCGGCCTT
TTTACGGTTCCTGGCCTTTTGCTGGCCTTTTGCTCACATGTTCTTTCCTGCGTTATCCCCTGATTCTGTG
GATAACCGTATTACCGCCTTTGAGTGAGCTGATACCGCTCGCCGCAGCCGAACGACCGAGCGCAGCGAGT
CAGTGAGCGAGGAAGCGGAAGAGCGCCCAATACGCAAACCGCCTCTCCCCGCGCGTTGGCCGATTCATTA
ATGCAGCTGGCACGACAGGTTTCCCGACTGGAAAGCGGGCAGTGAGCGCAACGCAATTAATGTGAGTTAG
CTCACTCATTAGGCACCCCAGGCTTTACACTTTATGCTTCCGGCTCGTATGTTGTGTGGAATTGTGAGCG
GATAACAATTTCACACAGGAAACAGCTATGACCATGATTACGCCAAGCTATTTAGGTGACACTATAGAAT
ACTCAAGCTATGCATCAAGCTTGGTACCGAGCTCGGATCCACTAGTAACGGCCGCCAGTGTGCGGGAATT
CGCCCTTGCTCTTCAGACTTTCTCCCACCACCACCAACACTCCCTTTCCATTCCCACACCGTTCCTCTCT
CGTGCGTCATCCTTGCGCAATCATCTTCGTCTGCGACATATTGTACGACATACAGTACCACGGAACGTTT
CAGACCGTCGACGTGAACACATCTTAGGAACAGCAACCTGAGCTACAGAAATCTATCTATAGGCGGATAA
AAAAACGCACCCACTGCTCGTCCTCCTTGCTCCTCGAAACCGACTCCTCTACACACGTCAAATCCGAGGT
TGAAATCTTCCCCACATTTGGCAGCCAAACCAGCACATCCCAGCAACCTCGCACAGCGCCGAAATCGACC
TGTCGACTTGGCCACAAAAAAAAGCACCGGCTCTGCAACAGTTCTCACGACCAATTACGTACAAGTACGA
AATCGTTCGTGGACCGTGACTGATAAGCTCCCACTTTTTCTTCTAACAACAGGCAACAGACAAGTCACAC
AAAACAAAAGCTATGAGAAGAGCAAGGGCGAATTCTGCAGATATCCATCACACTGGCGGCCGCTCGAGCA
TGCATCTAGAGGGCCCAATTCGCCCTATAGTGAGTCGTATTACAATTCACTGGCCGTCGTTTTACAACGT
CGTGACTGGGAAAACCCTGGCGTTACCCAACTTAATCGCCTTGCAGCACATCCCCCTTTCGCCAGCTGGC
GTAATAGCGAAGAGGCCCGCACCGATCGCCCTTCCCAACAGTTGCGCAGCCTATACGTACGGCAGTTTAA
GGTTTACACCTATAAAAGAGAGAGCCGTTATCGTCTGTTTGTGGATGTACAGAGTGATATTATTGACACG
CCGGGGCGACGGATGGTGATCCCCCTGGCCAGTGCACGTCTGCTGTCAGATAAAGTCTCCCGTGAACTTT
ACCCGGTGGTGCATATCGGGGATGAAAGCTGGCGCATGATGACCACCGATATGGCCAGTGTGCCGGTCTC
CGTTATCGGGGAAGAAGTGGCTGATCTCAGCCACCGCGAAAATGACATCAAAAACGCCATTAACCTGATG
TTCTGGGGAATATAAATGTCAGGCATGAGATTATCAAAAAGGATCTTCACCTAGATCCTTTTCACGTAGA
AAGCCAGTCCGCAGAAACGGTGCTGACCCCGGATGAATGTCAGCTACTGGGCTATCTGGACAAGGGAAAA
CGCAAGCGCAAAGAGAAAGCAGGTAGCTTGCAGTGGGCTTACATGGCGATAGCTAGACTGGGCGGTTTTA
TGGACAGCAAGCGAACCGGAATTGCCAGCTGGGGCGCCCTCTGGTAAGGTTGGGAAGCCCTGCAAAGTAA
ACTGGATGGCTTTCTTGCCGCCAAGGATCTGATGGCGCAGGGGATCAAGCTCTGATCAAGAGACAGGATG
AGGATCGTTTCGCATGATTGAACAAGATGGATTGCACGCAGGTTCTCCGGCCGCTTGGGTGGAGAGGCTA
TTCGGCTATGACTGGGCACAACAGACAATCGGCTGCTCTGATGCCGCCGTGTTCCGGCTGTCAGCGCAGG
GGCGCCCGGTTCTTTTTGTCAAGACCGACCTGTCCGGTGCCCTGAATGAACTGCAAGACGAGGCAGCGCG
GCTATCGTGGCTGGCCACGACGGGCGTTCCTTGCGCAGCTGTGCTCGACGTTGTCACTGAAGCGGGAAGG
GACTGGCTGCTATTGGGCGAAGTGCCGGGGCAGGATCTCCTGTCATCTCACCTTGCTCCTGCCGAGAAAG
TATCCATCATGGCTGATGCAATGCGGCGGCTGCATACGCTTGATCCGGCTACCTGCCCATTCGACCACCA
AGCGAAACATCGCATCGAGCGAGCACGTACTCGGATGGAAGCCGGTCTTGTCGATCAGGATGATCTGGAC
GAAGAGCATCAGGGGCTCGCGCCAGCCGAACTGTTCGCCAGGCTCAAGGCGAGCATGCCCGACGGCGAGG
ATCTCGTCGTGACCCATGGCGATGCCTGCTTGCCGAATATCATGGTGGAAAATGGCCGCTTTTCTGGATT
CATCGACTGTGGCCGGCTGGGTGTGGCGGACCGCTATCAGGACATAGCGTTGGCTACCCGTGATATTGCT
GAAGAGCTTGGCGGCGAATGGGCTGACCGCTTCCTCGTGCTTTACGGTATCGCCGCTCCCGATTCGCAGC
GCATCGCCTTCTATCGCCTTCTTGACGAGTTCTTCTGAATTATTAACGCTTACAATTTCCTGATGCGGTA
TTTTCTCCTTACGCATCTGTGCGGTATTTCACACCGCATCAGGTGGCACTTTTCGGGGAAATGTGCGCGG
AACCCCTATTTGTTTATTTTTCTAAATACATTCAAATATGTATCCGCTCATGAGACAATAACCCTGATAA
ATGCTTCAATAATAGCACGTGAGGAGGGCCACCATGGCCAAGTTGACCAGTGCCGTTCCGGTGCTCACCG
CGCGCGACGTCGCCGGAGCGGTCGAGTTCTGGACCGACCGGCTCGGGTTCTCCCGGGACTTCGTGGAGGA
CGACTTCGCCGGTGTGGTCCGGGACGACGTGACCCTGTTCATCAGCGCGGTCCAGGACCAGGTGGTGCCG
GACAACACCCTGGCCTGGGTGTGGGTGCGCGGCC
